>Addgene plasmid #131167 | pCCG 306 | addgene full sequence | sequence record 255833 | Addgene NGS Result
TCGCGCGTTTCGGTGATGACGGTGAAAACCTCTGACACATGCAGCTCCCGGAGACGGTCACAGCTTGTCT
GTAAGCGGATGCCGGGAGCAGACAAGCCCGTCAGGGCGCGTCAGCGGGTGTTGGCGGGTGTCGGGGCTGG
CTTAACTATGCGGCATCAGAGCAGATTGTACTGAGAGTGCACCATACCACCTTTTCAATTCATCATTTTT
TTTTTATTCTTTTTTTTGATTTCGGTTTCCTTGAAATTTTTTTGATTCGGTAATCTCCGAACAGAAGGAA
GAACGAAGGAAGGAGCACAGACTTAGATTGGTATATATACGCATATGTAGTGTTGAAGAAACATGAAATT
GCCCAGTATTCTTAACCCAACTGCACAGAACAAAAACCTGCAGGAAACGAAGATAAATCATGTCGAAAGC
TACATATAAGGAACGTGCTGCTACTCATCCTAGTCCTGTTGCTGCCAAGCTATTTAATATCATGCACGAA
AAGCAAACAAACTTGTGTGCTTCATTGGATGTTCGTACCACCAAGGAATTACTGGAGTTAGTTGAAGCAT
TAGGTCCCAAAATTTGTTTACTAAAAACACATGTGGATATCTTGACTGATTTTTCCATGGAGGGCACAGT
TAAGCCGCTAAAGGCATTATCCGCCAAGTACAATTTTTTACTCTTCGAAGACAGAAAATTTGCTGACATT
GGTAATACAGTCAAATTGCAGTACTCTGCGGGTGTATACAGAATAGCAGAATGGGCAGACATTACGAATG
CACACGGTGTGGTGGGCCCAGGTATTGTTAGCGGTTTGAAGCAGGCGGCAGAAGAAGTAACAAAGGAACC
TAGAGGCCTTTTGATGTTAGCAGAATTGTCATGCAAGGGCTCCCTATCTACTGGAGAATATACTAAGGGT
ACTGTTGACATTGCGAAGAGCGACAAAGATTTTGTTATCGGCTTTATTGCTCAAAGAGACATGGGTGGAA
GAGATGAAGGTTACGATTGGTTGATTATGACACCCGGTGTGGGTTTAGATGACAAGGGAGACGCATTGGG
TCAACAGTATAGAACCGTGGATGATGTGGTCTCTACAGGATCTGACATTATTATTGTTGGAAGAGGACTA
TTTGCAAAGGGAAGGGATGCTAAGGTAGAGGGTGAACGTTACAGAAAAGCAGGCTGGGAAGCATATTTGA
GAAGATGCGGCCAGCAAAACTAAAAAACTGTATTATAAGTAAATGCATGTATACTAAACTCACAAATTAG
AGCTTCAATTTAATTATATCAGTTATTACCCTATGCGGTGTGAAATACCGCACAGATGCGTAAGGAGAAA
ATACCGCATCAGGAAATTGTAAGCGTTAATATTTTGTTAAAATTCGCGTTAAATTTTTGTTAAATCAGCT
CATTTTTTAACCAATAGGCCGAAATCGGCAAAATCCCTTATAAATCAAAAGAATAGACCGAGATAGGGT
[37 nt withheld, positions 1470-1506]
AAAGAACGTGGACTCCAACGTCAAAGG
[49 nt withheld, positions 1534-1582]
T
[91 nt withheld, positions 1584-1674]
G
[124 nt withheld, positions 1676-1799]
CCATTCGCCATTCAGGCTGCGCAACTGTTGGGAAGGGCGATCGGTGCGGGCCTCTTCGCTATTACGCCAG
CTGGCGAAAGGGGGATGTGCTGCAAGGCGATTAAGTTGGGTAACGCCAGGGTTTTCCCAGTCACGACGTT
GTAAAACGACGGCCAGTGAATTGTAATACGACTCACTATAGGGCGAATTGGAGCTCCACCGCGGTGGCGG
CCGCTCTAGAACTAGTGGATCCCCCGGGCTGCAGGAATTCGATATCAAGCTTATCGATACCGTCGACCGG
CGCGCCAATGGTGAGCAAGGGCGAGGAGGATAACATGGCCATCATCAAGGAGTTCATGCGCTTCAAGGTG
CACATGGAGGGCTCCGTGAACGGCCACGAGTTCGAGATCGAGGGCGAGGGCGAGGGCCGCCCCTACGAGG
GCACCCAGACCGCCAAGCTGAAGGTGACCAAGGGTGGCCCCCTGCCCTTCGCCTGGGACATCCTGTCCCC
TCAGTTCATGTACGGCTCCAAGGCCTACGTGAAGCACCCCGCCGACATCCCCGACTACTTGAAGCTGTCC
TTCCCCGAGGGCTTCAAGTGGGAGCGCGTGATGAACTTCGAGGACGGCGGCGTGGTGACCGTGACCCAGG
ACTCCTCCCTGCAGGACGGCGAGTTCATCTACAAGGTGAAGCTGCGCGGCACCAACTTCCCCTCCGACGG
CCCCGTAATGCAGAAGAAGACCATGGGCTGGGAGGCCTCCTCCGAGCGGATGTACCCCGAGGACGGCGCC
CTGAAGGGCGAGATCAAGCAGAGGCTGAAGCTGAAGGACGGCGGCCACTACGACGCTGAGGTCAAGACCA
CCTACAAGGCCAAGAAGCCCGTGCAGCTGCCCGGCGCCTACAACGTCAACATCAAGTTGGACATCACCTC
CCACAACGAGGACTACACCATCGTGGAACAGTACGAACGCGCCGAGGGCCGCCACTCCACCGGCGGCATG
GACGAGCTGTACAAGGGCTCGACCGGTATCCCTCCAGATCAACAAAGATTGATCTTTGCCGGTAAGCAGC
TAGAAGACGGTAGAACGCTGTCTGATTACAACATTCAGAAGGAGTCCACCTTACATCTTGTGCTAAGGCT
AAGAGGTGGTAGGCACGGATCCGGAGCTTGGCTGTTGCCCGTCTCACTGGTGAAAAGAAAAACCACCCTG
GCGCCCAATACGCAAACCGCCTCTCCCCGCGCGTTGGCCGATTCATTAATGCAGCTGGCACGACAGGTTT
CCCGTGGCTACCCATACGACGTCCCAGATTACGCCGCTGGCGCGCCAATGGGTAAAGGAGAAGAACTTTT
CACTGGAGTTGTCCCAATTCTTGTTGAATTAGATGGTGATGTTAATGGGCACAAATTTTCTGTCAGTGGA
GAGGGTGAAGGCGATGCAACATACGGAAAACTTACCCTTAAATTTATTTGCACTACTGGAAAACTACCTG
TTCCATGGCCAACACTTGTCACTACTTTCACCTATGGTGTTCAATGCTTTTCAAGATACCCAGATCATAT
GAAACGGCATGACTTTTTCAAGAGTGCCATGCCCGAAGGTTATGTACAGGAAAGAACTATATTTTTCAAA
GATGACGGGAACTACAAGACACGTGCTGAAGTCAAGTTTGAAGGTGATACCCTTGTTAATAGAATCGAGT
TAAAAGGTATTGATTTTAAAGAAGATGGAAACATTCTTGGACACAAATTGGAATACAACTATAACTCACA
CAATGTATACATCATGGCAGACAAACAAAAGAATGGAATCAAAGCCAACTTCAAAATTAGACACAACATT
GAAGATGGAAGCGTTCAACTAGCAGACCATTATCAACAAAATACTCCAATTGGCGATGGCCCTGTCCTTT
TACCAGACAACCATTACCTGTCCACACAATCTGCCCTTTCGAAAGATCCCAACGAAAAGAGAGACCACAT
GGTCCTTCTTGAGTTTGTAACAGCTGCTGGGATTACACATGGCATGGATGAACTATACAAATAAGGTACC
AGCTTTTGTTCCCTTTAGTGAGGGTTAATTTCGAGCTTGGCGTAATCATGGTCATAGCTGTTTCCTGTGT
GAAATTGTTATCCGCTCACAATTCCACACAACATACGAGCCGGAAGCATAAAGTGTAAAGCCTGGGGTGC
CTAATGAGTGAGCTAACTCACATTAATTGCGTTGCGCTCACTGCCCGCTTTCCAGTCGGGAAACCTGTCG
TGCCAGCTGCATTAATGAATCGGCCAACGCGCGGGGAGAGGCGGTTTGCGTATTGGGCGCTCTTCCGCTT
CCTCGCTCACTGACTCGCTGCGCTCGGTCGTTCGGCTGCGGCGAGCGGTATCAGCTCACTCAAAGGCGGT
AATACGGTTATCCACAGAATCAGGGGATAACGCAGGAAAGAACATGTGAGCAAAAGGCCAGCAAAAGGCC
AGGAACCGTAAAAAGGCCGCGTTGCTGGCGTTTTTCCATAGGCTCCGCCCCCCTGACGAGCATCACAAAA
ATCGACGCTCAAGTCAGAGGTGGCGAAACCCGACAGGACTATAAAGATACCAGGCGTTTCCCCCTGGAAG
CTCCCTCGTGCGCTCTCCTGTTCCGACCCTGCCGCTTACCGGATACCTGTCCGCCTTTCTCCCTTCGGGA
AGCGTGGCGCTTTCTCATAGCTCACGCTGTAGGTATCTCAGTTCGGTGTAGGTCGTTCGCTCCAAGCTGG
GCTGTGTGCACGAACCCCCCGTTCAGCCCGACCGCTGCGCCTTATCCGGTAACTATCGTCTTGAGTCCAA
CCCGGTAAGACACGACTTATCGCCACTGGCAGCAGCCACTGGTAACAGGATTAGCAGAGCGAGGTATGTA
GGCGGTGCTACAGAGTTCTTGAAGTGGTGGCCTAACTACGGCTACACTAGAAGAACAGTATTTGGTATCT
GCGCTCTGCTGAAGCCAGTTACCTTCGGAAAAAGAGTTGGTAGCTCTTGATCCGGCAAACAAACCACCGC
TGGTAGCGGTGGTTTTTTTGTTTGCAAGCAGCAGATTACGCGCAGAAAAAAAGGATCTCAAGAAGATCCT
TTGATCTTTTCTACGGGGTCTGACGCTCAGTGGAACGAAAACTCACGTTAAGGGATTTTGGTCATGAGAT
TATCAAAAAGGATCTTCACCTAGATCCTTTTAAATTAAAAATGAAGTTTTAAATCAATCTAAAGTATATA
TGAGTAAACTTGGTCTGACAGTTACCAATGCTTAATCAGTGAGGCACCTATCTCAGCGATCTGTCTATTT
CGTTCATCCATAGTTGCCTGACTCCCCGTCGTGTAGATAACTACGATACGGGAGGGCTTACCATCTGGCC
CCAGTGCTGCAATGATACCGCGAGACCCACGCTCACCGGCTCCAGATTTATCAGCAATAAACCAGCCAGC
CGGAAGGGCCGAGCGCAGAAGTGGTCCTGCAACTTTATCCGCCTCCATCCAGTCTATTAATTGTTGCCGG
GAAGCTAGAGTAAGTAGTTCGCCAGTTAATAGTTTGCGCAACGTTGTTGCCATTGCTACAGGCATCGTGG
TGTCACGCTCGTCGTTTGGTATGGCTTCATTCAGCTCCGGTTCCCAACGATCAAGGCGAGTTACATGATC
CCCCATGTTGTGCAAAAAAGCGGTTAGCTCCTTCGGTCCTCCGATCGTTGTCAGAAGTAAGTTGGCCGCA
GTGTTATCACTCATGGTTATGGCAGCACTGCATAATTCTCTTACTGTCATGCCATCCGTAAGATGCTTTT
CTGTGACTGGTGAGTACTCAACCAAGTCATTCTGAGAATAGTGTATGCGGCGACCGAGTTGCTCTTGCCC
GGCGTCAATACGGGATAATACCGCGCCACATAGCAGAACTTTAAAAGTGCTCATCATTGGAAAACGTTCT
TCGGGGCGAAAACTCTCAAGGATCTTACCGCTGTTGAGATCCAGTTCGATGTAACCCACTCGTGCACCCA
ACTGATCTTCAGCATCTTTTACTTTCACCAGCGTTTCTGGGTGAGCAAAAACAGGAAGGCAAAATGCCGC
AAAAAAGGGAATAAGGGCGACACGGAAATGTTGAATACTCATACTCTTCCTTTTTCAATATTATTGAAGC
ATTTATCAGGGTTATTGTCTCATGAGCGGATACATATTTGAATGTATTTAGAAAAATAAACAAATAGGGG
TTCCGCGCACATTTCCCCGAAAAGTGCCACCTGACGTCTAAGAAACCATTATTATCATGACATTAACCTA
TAAAAATAGGCGTATCACGAGGCCCTTTCGTC
Features (pLannotate 1.2.2; 22 found; start..end, strand, type, name):
    137..186     +  misc_feature   bom (fragment): basis of mobility region from pBR322
    194..409     +  promoter       URA3 promoter: S. cerevisiae URA3
    410..1213    +  CDS            URA3: orotidine-5'-phosphate decarboxylase, required for uracil biosynthesis; S. cerevisiae URA3; yeast auxotrophic marker, counterselectable with 5-fluoroorotic acid (5-FOA)
   1292..1343    +  misc_feature   bom (fragment): basis of mobility region from pBR322
   1371..1799    -  rep_origin     f1 ori (sequence partly withheld): f1 bacteriophage origin of replication; arrow indicates direction of (+) strand synthesis
   1803..1960    -  CDS            lacZα (fragment): LacZα fragment of β-galactosidase; lacZ fragment
   1963..1981    +  promoter       T7 promoter: promoter for bacteriophage T7 RNA polymerase
   1990..2077    +  misc_feature   MCS (fragment): pBluescript multiple cloning site
   2087..2794    +  CDS            mCherry: mCherry is a basic (constitutively fluorescent) red fluorescent protein published in 2004, derived from Discosoma sp.. It is reported to be a very rapidly-maturing monomer with low acid sensitivity.
   2804..2929    +  CDS            ubiquitin (fragment): Saccharomyces cerevisiae ubiquitin
   2950..3063    +  CDS            lacI (fragment): lac repressor; lacI; The lac repressor binds to the lac operator to inhibit transcription in E. coli. This inhibition can be relieved by adding lactose or isopropyl-β-D-thiogalactopyranoside (IPTG).
   3068..3093    +  CDS            HA (fragment): HA (human influenza hemagglutinin) epitope tag
   3107..3820    +  CDS            GFP (S65T): GFP (S65T) is a basic (constitutively fluorescent) green fluorescent protein published in 1995, derived from Aequorea victoria.
   3841..3859    -  promoter       T3 promoter: promoter for bacteriophage T3 RNA polymerase
   3904..3920    -  protein_bind   lac operator: The lac repressor binds to the lac operator to inhibit transcription in E. coli. This inhibition can be relieved by adding lactose or isopropyl-β-D-thiogalactopyranoside (IPTG). lac repressor encoded by lacI
   3928..3958    -  promoter       lac promoter: promoter for the E. coli lac operon
   3973..3994    -  protein_bind   CAP binding site: CAP binding activates transcription in the presence of cAMP. E. coli catabolite activator protein
   4007..4099    -  CDS            lacI (fragment): lac repressor; lacI; The lac repressor binds to the lac operator to inhibit transcription in E. coli. This inhibition can be relieved by adding lactose or isopropyl-β-D-thiogalactopyranoside (IPTG).
   4282..4870    -  rep_origin     ori: high-copy-number ColE1/pMB1/pBR322/pUC origin of replication
   5041..5901    -  CDS            AmpR: β-lactamase; bla; confers resistance to ampicillin, carbenicillin, and related antibiotics
   5902..6006    -  promoter       AmpR promoter: bla
   6101..35      +  CDS            rop (fragment) (across the origin): Rop protein, which maintains plasmids at low copy number; rop
