[The description below was written by a language model from this plasmid's Addgene catalogue record and pLannotate feature annotations shown in this document.]
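Description:
pCCG 306 is an empty-backbone yeast vector built on pRS306, the integrative member of the pRS shuttle series. Consistent with that backbone, the feature table shows no yeast replication origin or centromere. In E. coli it is maintained through a ColE1/pUC-type origin and selected with ampicillin via the β-lactamase gene; an f1 phage origin is also present. The repository lists it as low copy, although the annotated origin is the type usually described as high copy. In yeast, the S. cerevisiae URA3 gene under its own promoter complements uracil auxotrophy in ura mutants and can be counterselected with 5-FOA.

The payload sits in the remnant of the pBluescript-type polylinker, between the T7 and T3 promoters. It is a promoterless tagging module reading mCherry, a fragment of yeast ubiquitin, a short lacI-derived stretch and a partial HA epitope that appear to act as linker sequence, then GFP (S65T). This matches the "CCG" tag named in the record: mCherry, the C-terminal half of ubiquitin (Cub), and GFP. No insert gene is present, and the record names no yeast promoter for the module, since it is meant to be fused to the C terminus of a gene of interest.

The stated purpose describes a PCR template for genomic C-terminal "Cub-R-URA3" tagging. The annotated sequence instead shows the fluorescent CCG module, with URA3 serving as the selectable marker, so the two descriptions do not fully agree. The associated publication concerns SPLIFF, a split-ubiquitin method for mapping protein-protein interactions in single cells. In that approach, interaction with an Nub-tagged partner reconstitutes ubiquitin, which leads to cleavage and loss of the GFP and so shifts the red-to-green fluorescence ratio.
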