Addgene plasmid #131167: pCCG 306
Purpose: (Empty Backbone) PCR template for genomic C-terminal Cub-R-URA3 tag, URA3 complements the uracil auxotrophy of S. cerevisiae ura mutant
Depositing lab: Nils Johnsson. Depositing organization: Universitaet Ulm. Publication: SPLIFF: A Single-Cell Method to Map Protein-Protein Interactions in Time and Space. Dunkler A, Rosler R, Kestler HA, Moreno-Andres D, Johnsson N. Methods Mol Biol. 2015;1346:151-68. doi: 10.1007/978-1-4939-2987-0_11. PubMed 26542721.
Backbone
  Vector backbone: pRS306
  Backbone manufacturer: Sikorski and Hieter, 1993
  Vector type: Yeast Expression
  Tag / fusion protein: CCG (C terminal on backbone)
Growth in bacteria
  Bacterial resistance: Ampicillin, 100 μg/mL
  Growth temperature: 37°C
  Growth strain: DH5alpha
  Copy number: Low Copy
Gene/Insert
  Gene/Insert name: None
  Tag / fusion protein: CCG (C terminal on backbone)
Terms and licenses: Academic/Nonprofit Terms; Industry Terms: Not Available to Industry
How to cite: pCCG 306 was a gift from Nils Johnsson (Addgene plasmid # 131167 ; http://n2t.net/addgene:131167 ; RRID:Addgene_131167)
